>Addgene plasmid #61168 | pCMU-NUCr | depositor full sequence | sequence record 99292 | pCMU-NUCr sequence 13115 bps
TGATCACAGGCAGCAACGCTCTGTCATCGTTACAATCAACATGCTACCCTCCGCGAGATCATCCGTGTTT
CAAACCCGGCAGCTTAGTTGCCGTTCTTCCGAATAGCATCGGTAACATGAGCAAAGTCTGCCGCCTTACA
ACGGCTCTCCCGCTGACGCCGTCCCGGACTGATGGGCTGCCTGTATCGAGTGGTGATTTTGTGCCGAGCT
GCCGGTCGGGGAGCTGTTGGCTGGCTGGTGGCAGGATATATTGTGGTGTAAACAAATTGACGCTTAGACA
ACTTAATAACACATTGCGGACGTTTTTAATGTACTGAATTAACGCCGAATTGAATTATCAGCTTGCATGC
CGGTCGATCTAGTAACATAGATGACACCGCGCGCGATAATTTATCCTAGTTTGCGCGCTATATTTTGTTT
TCTATCGCGTATTAAATGTATAATTGCGGGACTCTAATCATAAAAACCCATCTCATAAATAACGTCATGC
ATTACATGTTAATTATTACATGCTTAACGTAATTCAACAGAAATTATATGATAATCATCGCAAGACCGGC
AACAGGATTCAATCTTAAGAAACTTTATTGCCAAATGTTTGAACGATCTGCTTGACTCTAGCTAGAGTCC
GAACCCCAGAGTCCCGCTCAGAAGAACTCGTCAAGAAGGCGATAGAAGGCGATGCGCTGCGAATCGGGAG
CGGCGATACCGTAAAGCACGAGGAAGCGGTCAGCCCATTCGCCGCCAAGCTCTTCAGCAATATCACGGGT
AGCCAACGCTATGTCCTGATAGCGGTCCGCCACACCCAGCCGGCCACAGTCGATGAATCCAGAAAAGCGG
CCATTTTCCACCATGATATTCGGCAAGCAGGCATCGCCGTGGGTCACGACGAGATCCTCGCCGTCGGGCA
TCCGCGCCTTGAGCCTGGCGAACAGTTCGGCTGGCGCGAGCCCCTGATGCTCTTCGTCCAGATCATCCTG
ATCGACAAGACCGGCTTCCATCCGAGTACGTGCTCGCTCGATGCGATGTTTCGCTTGGTGGTCGAATGGG
CAGGTAGCCGGATCAAGCGTATGCAGCCGCCGCATTGCATCAGCCATGATGGATACTTTCTCGGCAGGAG
CAAGGTGAGATGACAGGAGATCCTGCCCCGGCACTTCGCCCAATAGCAGCCAGTCCCTTCCCGCTTCAGT
GACAACGTCGAGCACAGCTGCGCAAGGAACGCCCGTCGTGGCCAGCCACGATAGCCGCGCTGCCTCGTCT
TGGAGTTCATTCAGGGCACCGGACAGGTCGGTCTTGACAAAAAGAACCGGGCGCCCCTGCGCTGACAGCC
GGAACACGGCGGCATCAGAGCAGCCGATTGTCTGTTGTGCCCAGTCATAGCCGAATAGCCTCTCCACCCA
AGCGGCCGGAGAACCTGCGTGCAATCCATCTTGTTCAATCATGCCTCGATCGAGTTGAGAGTGAATATGA
GACTCTAATTGGATACCGAGGGGAATTTATGGAACGTCAGTGGAGCATTTTTGACAAGAAATATTTGCTA
GCTGATAGTGACCTTAGGCGACTTTTGAACGCGCAATAATGGTTTCTGACGTATGTGCTTAGCTCATTAA
ACTCCAGAAACCCGCGGCTGAGTGGCTCCTTCAACGTTGCGGTTCTGTCAGTTCCAAACGTAAAACGGCT
TGTCCCGCGTCATCGGCGGGGGTCATAACGTGACTCCCTTAATTCTCATGTATGATAATTCGAGGGTACC
CGGGGATCCTCTAGAGGGCCCGAGCGGATAACAATTTCACACAGGAAACAGCTATGACCATGATTACGCC
AAGCTATCAACTTTGTATAGAAAAGTTGAGTCTAGCTCAACAGAGCTTTTAACCCAAATTGGTACAATAG
AATACAACTTTAGATCATAATTCTCAAAAGAAAGAGATTCCTTAGCTATTCTATCTGCCACTCCATTTCC
TTCTCGGCTTGTATGCACAAGCATAAAATCCTCAAACTTGCTAAGTAGATACTTTATGTCTTGGATAATT
GGATTGAGACTTGACAAGCATAACTTTCATGTAACCAAAGACACAAGTTGCTGAGAATCCACCTCAAAAA
TGATCTTCCTATAATTGAATCGGGATAATGACAGCACAGCCCATCTAAGAGCCTCCACTTCTACTTCCAG
CACGCTTCTTACTTTTACCACAGCTCTTGCACCTAACCATAACACCTTCCCTGTATGATCGCGAAGCACC
CACCCTAAGCCACATTTTAATCCTTCTGTTGGCCATGCCCCATCAAAGTTGCACTTAACCCAAGATTGTG
GTGGAGCTTCCCATGTTTCTCGTCTGTCCCGACGGTGTTGTGGTTGGTGCTTTCCTTACATTCTGAGCCT
CTTTCCTTCTAATCCACTCATCTGCATCTTCTTGTGTCCTTACTAATACCTCATTGGTTCCAAATTCCCT
CCCTTTAAGCACCAGCTCGTTTCTGTTCTTCCACAGCCTCCCAAGTATCCAAGGGACTAAAGCCTCCACA
TTCTTCAGATCAGGATATTCTTGTTTAAGATGTTGAACTCTATGGAGGTTTGTATGAACTGATGATCTAG
GACCGGATAAGTTCCCTTCTTCATAGCGAACTTATTCAAAGAATGTTTTGTGTATCATTCTTGTTACATT
GTTATTAATGAAAAAATATTATTGGTCATTGGACTGAACACGAGTGTTAAATATGGACCAGGCCCCAAAT
AAGATCCATTGATATATGAATTAAATAACAAGAATAAATCGAGTCACCAAACCACTTGCCTTTTTTAACG
AGACTTGTTCACCAACTTGATACAAAAGTCATTATCCTATGCAAATCAATAATCATACAAAAATATCCAA
TAACACTAAAAAATTAAAAGAAATGGATAATTTCACAATATGTTATACGATAAAGAAGTTACTTTTCCAA
GAAATTCACTGATTTTATAAGCCCACTTGCATTAGATAAATGGCAAAAAAAAACAAAAAGGAAAAGAAAT
AAAGCACGAAGAATTCTAGAAAATACGAAATACGCTTCAATGCAGTGGGACCCACGGTTCAATTATTGCC
AATTTTCAGCTCCACCGTATATTTAAAAAATAAAACGATAATGCTAAAAAAATATAAATCGTAACGATCG
TTAAATCTCAACGGCTGGATCTTATGACGACCGTTAGAAATTGTGGTTGTCGACGAGTCAGTAATAAACG
GCGTCAAAGTGGTTGCAGCCGGCACACACGAGTCGTGTTTATCAACTCAAAGCACAAATACTTTTCCTCA
ACCTAAAAATAAGGCAATTAGCCAAAAACAACTTTGCGTGTAAACAACGCTCAATACACGTGTCATTTTA
TTATTAGCTATTGCTTCACCGCCTTAGCTTTCTCGTGACCTAGTCGTCCTCGTCTTTTCTTCTTCTTCTT
CTATAAAACAATACCCAAAGAGCTCTTCTTCTTCACAATTCAGATTTCAATTTCTCAAAATCTTAAAAAC
TTTCTCTCAATTCTCTCTACCGTGATCAAGGTAAATTTCTGTGTTCCTTATTCTCTCAAAATCTTCGATT
TTGTTTTCGTTCGATCCCAATTTCGTATATGTTCTTTGGTTTAGATTCTGTTAATCTTAGATCGAAGACG
ATTTTCTGGGTTTGATCGTTAGATATCATCTTAATTCTCGATTAGGGTTTCATAGATATCATCCGATTTG
TTCAAATAATTTGAGTTTTGTCGAATAATTACTCTTCGATTTGTGATTTCTATCTAGATCTGGTGTTAGT
TTCTAGTTTGTGCGATCGAATTTGTCGATTAATCTGAGTTTTTCTGATTAACAGGCAAGTTTGTACAAAA
AAGCAGGCTTCATGCAGCCTTCTCTTAAACGCATGAAAATAGAGCCATCTTCTCAACCTATGGTGAGCAA
GGGCGAGGAGGATAACATGGCCATCATCAAGGAGTTCATGCGCTTCAAGGTGCACATGGAGGGCTCCGTG
AACGGCCACGAGTTCGAGATCGAGGGCGAGGGCGAGGGCCGCCCCTACGAGGGCACCCAGACCGCCAAGC
TGAAGGTGACCAAGGGTGGCCCCCTGCCCTTCGCCTGGGACATCCTGTCCCCTCAGTTCATGTACGGCTC
CAAGGCCTACGTGAAGCACCCCGCCGACATCCCCGACTACTTGAAGCTGTCCTTCCCCGAGGGCTTCAAG
TGGGAGCGCGTGATGAACTTCGAGGACGGCGGCGTGGTGACCGTGACCCAGGACTCCTCCCTGCAGGACG
GCGAGTTCATCTACAAGGTGAAGCTGCGCGGCACCAACTTCCCCTCCGACGGCCCCGTAATGCAGAAGAA
GACCATGGGCTGGGAGGCCTCCTCCGAGCGGATGTACCCCGAGGACGGCGCCCTGAAGGGCGAGATCAAG
CAGAGGCTGAAGCTGAAGGACGGCGGCCACTACGACGCTGAGGTCAAGACCACCTACAAGGCCAAGAAGC
CCGTGCAGCTGCCCGGCGCCTACAACGTCAACATCAAGTTGGACATCACCTCCCACAACGAGGACTACAC
CATCGTGGAACAGTACGAACGCGCCGAGGGCCGCCACTCCACCGGCGGCATGGACGAGCTGTACAAGATG
TTACGTCCTGTAGAAACCCCAACCCGTGAAATCAAAAAACTCGACGGCCTGTGGGCATTCAGTCTGGATC
GCGAAAACTGTGGAATTGATCAGCGTTGGTGGGAAAGCGCGTTACAAGAAAGCCGGGCAATTGCTGTGCC
AGGCAGTTTTAACGATCAGTTCGCCGATGCAGATATTCGTAATTATGCGGGCAACGTCTGGTATCAGCGC
GAAGTCTTTATACCGAAAGGTTGGGCAGGCCAGCGTATCGTGCTGCGTTTCGATGCGGTCACTCATTACG
GCAAAGTGTGGGTCAATAATCAGGAAGTGATGGAGCATCAGGGCGGCTATACGCCATTTGAAGCCGATGT
CACGCCGTATGTTATTGCCGGGAAAAGTGTACGTATCACCGTTTGTGTGAACAACGAACTGAACTGGCAG
ACTATCCCGCCGGGAATGGTGATTACCGACGAAAACGGCAAGAAAAAGCAGTCTTACTTCCATGATTTCT
TTAACTATGCCGGAATCCATCGCAGCGTAATGCTCTACACCACGCCGAACACCTGGGTGGACGATATCAC
CGTGGTGACGCATGTCGCGCAAGACTGTAACCACGCGTCTGTTGACTGGCAGGTGGTGGCCAATGGTGAT
GTCAGCGTTGAACTGCGTGATGCGGATCAACAGGTGGTTGCAACTGGACAAGGCACTAGCGGGACTTTGC
AAGTGGTGAATCCGCACCTCTGGCAACCGGGTGAAGGTTATCTCTATGAACTGTGCGTCACAGCCAAAAG
CCAGACAGAGTGTGATATCTACCCGCTTCGCGTCGGCATCCGGTCAGTGGCAGTGAAGGGCGAACAGTTC
CTGATTAACCACAAACCGTTCTACTTTACTGGCTTTGGTCGTCATGAAGATGCGGACTTGCGTGGCAAAG
GATTCGATAACGTGCTGATGGTGCACGACCACGCATTAATGGACTGGATTGGGGCCAACTCCTACCGTAC
CTCGCATTACCCTTACGCTGAAGAGATGCTCGACTGGGCAGATGAACATGGCATCGTGGTGATTGATGAA
ACTGCTGCTGTCGGCTTTAACCTCTCTTTAGGCATTGGTTTCGAAGCGGGCAACAAGCCGAAAGAACTGT
ACAGCGAAGAGGCAGTCAACGGGGAAACTCAGCAAGCGCACTTACAGGCGATTAAAGAGCTGATAGCGCG
TGACAAAAACCACCCAAGCGTGGTGATGTGGAGTATTGCCAACGAACCGGATACCCGTCCGCAAGGTGCA
CGGGAATATTTCGCGCCACTGGCGGAAGCAACGCGTAAACTCGACCCGACGCGTCCGATCACCTGCGTCA
ATGTAATGTTCTGCGACGCTCACACCGATACCATCAGCGATCTCTTTGATGTGCTGTGCCTGAACCGTTA
TTACGGATGGTATGTCCAAAGCGGCGATTTGGAAACGGCAGAGAAGGTACTGGAAAAAGAACTTCTGGCC
TGGCAGGAGAAACTGCATCAGCCGATTATCATCACCGAATACGGCGTGGATACGTTAGCCGGGCTGCACT
CAATGTACACCGACATGTGGAGTGAAGAGTATCAGTGTGCATGGCTGGATATGTATCACCGCGTCTTTGA
TCGCGTCAGCGCCGTCGTCGGTGAACAGGTATGGAATTTCGCCGATTTTGCGACCTCGCAAGGCATATTG
CGCGTTGGCGGTAACAAGAAAGGGATCTTCACTCGCGACCGCAAACCGAAGTCGGCGGCTTTTCTGCTGC
AAAAACGCTGGACTGGCATGAACTTCGGTGAAAAACCGCAGCAGGGAGGCAAACAATGAGACCCAGCTTT
CTTGTACAAAGTGGAATAAGCGGCCATGCTAGAGTCCGCAAAAATCACCAGTCTCTCTCTACAAATCTAT
CTCTCTCTATTTTTCTCCAGAATAATGTGTGAGTAGTTCCCAGATAAGGGAATTAGGGTTCTTATAGGGT
TTCGCTCATGTGTTGAGCATATAAGAAACCCTTAGTATGTATTTGTATTTGTAAAATACTTCTATCAATA
AAATTTCTAATTCCTAAAACCAAAATCCAGTGACGCAACTTTATTATACATAGTTGATAATTCACTGGCC
GTCGTTTTACAACGTCGTGACTGGGAAAACGAGCTCAAGCTTAGCTTGAGCTTGGATCAGATTGTCGTTT
CCCGCCTTCAGTTTAAACTATCAGTGTTTGACAGGATATATTGGCGGGTAAACCTAAGAGAAAAGAGCGT
TTATTAGAATAACGGATATTTAAAAGGGCGTGAAAAGGTTTATCCGTTCGTCCATTTGTATGTGCATGCC
AACCACAGGGTTCCCCTCGGGATCAAAGTACTTTGATCCAACCCCTCCGCTGCTATAGTGCAGTCGGCTT
CTGACGTTCAGTGCAGCCGTCTTCTGAAAACGACATGTCGCACAAGTCCTAAGTTACGCGACAGGCTGCC
GCCCTGCCCTTTTCCTGGCGTTTTCTTGTCGCGTGTTTTAGTCGCATAAAGTAGAATACTTGCGACTAGA
ACCGGAGACATTACGCCATGAACAAGAGCGCCGCCGCTGGCCTGCTGGGCTATGCCCGCGTCAGCACCGA
CGACCAGGACTTGACCAACCAACGGGCCGAACTGCACGCGGCCGGCTGCACCAAGCTGTTTTCCGAGAAG
ATCACCGGCACCAGGCGCGACCGCCCGGAGCTGGCCAGGATGCTTGACCACCTACGCCCTGGCGACGTTG
TGACAGTGACCAGGCTAGACCGCCTGGCCCGCAGCACCCGCGACCTACTGGACATTGCCGAGCGCATCCA
GGAGGCCGGCGCGGGCCTGCGTAGCCTGGCAGAGCCGTGGGCCGACACCACCACGCCGGCCGGCCGCATG
GTGTTGACCGTGTTCGCCGGCATTGCCGAGTTCGAGCGTTCCCTAATCATCGACCGCACCCGGAGCGGGC
GCGAGGCCGCCAAGGCCCGAGGCGTGAAGTTTGGCCCCCGCCCTACCCTCACCCCGGCACAGATCGCGCA
CGCCCGCGAGCTGATCGACCAGGAAGGCCGCACCGTGAAAGAGGCGGCTGCACTGCTTGGCGTGCATCGC
TCGACCCTGTACCGCGCACTTGAGCGCAGCGAGGAAGTGACGCCCACCGAGGCCAGGCGGCGCGGTGCCT
TCCGTGAGGACGCATTGACCGAGGCCGACGCCCTGGCGGCCGCCGAGAATGAACGCCAAGAGGAACAAGC
ATGAAACCGCACCAGGACGGCCAGGACGAACCGTTTTTCATTACCGAAGAGATCGAGGCGGAGATGATCG
CGGCCGGGTACGTGTTCGAGCCGCCCGCGCACGTCTCAACCGTGCGGCTGCATGAAATCCTGGCCGGTTT
GTCTGATGCCAAGCTGGCGGCCTGGCCGGCCAGCTTGGCCGCTGAAGAAACCGAGCGCCGCCGTCTAAAA
AGGTGATGTGTATTTGAGTAAAACAGCTTGCGTCATGCGGTCGCTGCGTATATGATGCGATGAGTAAATA
AACAAATACGCAAGGGGAACGCATGAAGGTTATCGCTGTACTTAACCAGAAAGGCGGGTCAGGCAAGACG
ACCATCGCAACCCATCTAGCCCGCGCCCTGCAACTCGCCGGGGCCGATGTTCTGTTAGTCGATTCCGATC
CCCAGGGCAGTGCCCGCGATTGGGCGGCCGTGCGGGAAGATCAACCGCTAACCGTTGTCGGCATCGACCG
CCCGACGATTGACCGCGACGTGAAGGCCATCGGCCGGCGCGACTTCGTAGTGATCGACGGAGCGCCCCAG
GCGGCGGACTTGGCTGTGTCCGCGATCAAGGCAGCCGACTTCGTGCTGATTCCGGTGCAGCCAAGCCCTT
ACGACATATGGGCCACCGCCGACCTGGTGGAGCTGGTTAAGCAGCGCATTGAGGTCACGGATGGAAGGCT
ACAAGCGGCCTTTGTCGTGTCGCGGGCGATCAAAGGCACGCGCATCGGCGGTGAGGTTGCCGAGGCGCTG
GCCGGGTACGAGCTGCCCATTCTTGAGTCCCGTATCACGCAGCGCGTGAGCTACCCAGGCACTGCCGCCG
CCGGCACAACCGTTCTTGAATCAGAACCCGAGGGCGACGCTGCCCGCGAGGTCCAGGCGCTGGCCGCTGA
AATTAAATCAAAACTCATTTGAGTTAATGAGGTAAAGAGAAAATGAGCAAAAGCACAAACACGCTAAGTG
CCGGCCGTCCGAGCGCACGCAGCAGCAAGGCTGCAACGTTGGCCAGCCTGGCAGACACGCCAGCCATGAA
GCGGGTCAACTTTCAGTTGCCGGCGGAGGATCACACCAAGCTGAAGATGTACGCGGTACGCCAAGGCAAG
ACCATTACCGAGCTGCTATCTGAATACATCGCGCAGCTACCAGAGTAAATGAGCAAATGAATAAATGAGT
AGATGAATTTTAGCGGCTAAAGGAGGCGGCATGGAAAATCAAGAACAACCAGGCACCGACGCCGTGGAAT
GCCCCATGTGTGGAGGAACGGGCGGTTGGCCAGGCGTAAGCGGCTGGGTTGTCTGCCGGCCCTGCAATGG
CACTGGAACCCCCAAGCCCGAGGAATCGGCGTGACGGTCGCAAACCATCCGGCCCGGTACAAATCGGCGC
GGCGCTGGGTGATGACCTGGTGGAGAAGTTGAAGGCCGCGCAGGCCGCCCAGCGGCAACGCATCGAGGCA
GAAGCACGCCCCGGTGAATCGTGGCAAGCGGCCGCTGATCGAATCCGCAAAGAATCCCGGCAACCGCCGG
CAGCCGGTGCGCCGTCGATTAGGAAGCCGCCCAAGGGCGACGAGCAACCAGATTTTTTCGTTCCGATGCT
CTATGACGTGGGCACCCGCGATAGTCGCAGCATCATGGACGTGGCCGTTTTCCGTCTGTCGAAGCGTGAC
CGACGAGCTGGCGAGGTGATCCGCTACGAGCTTCCAGACGGGCACGTAGAGGTTTCCGCAGGGCCGGCCG
GCATGGCCAGTGTGTGGGATTACGACCTGGTACTGATGGCGGTTTCCCATCTAACCGAATCCATGAACCG
ATACCGGGAAGGGAAGGGAGACAAGCCCGGCCGCGTGTTCCGTCCACACGTTGCGGACGTACTCAAGTTC
TGCCGGCGAGCCGATGGCGGAAAGCAGAAAGACGACCTGGTAGAAACCTGCATTCGGTTAAACACCACGC
ACGTTGCCATGCAGCGTACGAAGAAGGCCAAGAACGGCCGCCTGGTGACGGTATCCGAGGGTGAAGCCTT
GATTAGCCGCTACAAGATCGTAAAGAGCGAAACCGGGCGGCCGGAGTACATCGAGATCGAGCTAGCTGAT
TGGATGTACCGCGAGATCACAGAAGGCAAGAACCCGGACGTGCTGACGGTTCACCCCGATTACTTTTTGA
TCGATCCCGGCATCGGCCGTTTTCTCTACCGCCTGGCACGCCGCGCCGCAGGCAAGGCAGAAGCCAGATG
GTTGTTCAAGACGATCTACGAACGCAGTGGCAGCGCCGGAGAGTTCAAGAAGTTCTGTTTCACCGTGCGC
AAGCTGATCGGGTCAAATGACCTGCCGGAGTACGATTTGAAGGAGGAGGCGGGGCAGGCTGGCCCGATCC
TAGTCATGCGCTACCGCAACCTGATCGAGGGCGAAGCATCCGCCGGTTCCTAATGTACGGAGCAGATGCT
AGGGCAAATTGCCCTAGCAGGGGAAAAAGGTCGAAAAGGTCTCTTTCCTGTGGATAGCACGTACATTGGG
AACCCAAAGCCGTACATTGGGAACCGGAACCCGTACATTGGGAACCCAAAGCCGTACATTGGGAACCGGT
CACACATGTAAGTGACTGATATAAAAGAGAAAAAAGGCGATTTTTCCGCCTAAAACTCTTTAAAACTTAT
TAAAACTCTTAAAACCCGCCTGGCCTGTGCATAACTGTCTGGCCAGCGCACAGCCGAAGAGCTGCAAAAA
GCGCCTACCCTTCGGTCGCTGCGCTCCCTACGCCCCGCCGCTTCGCGTCGGCCTATCGCGGCCGCTGGCC
GCTCAAAAATGGCTGGCCTACGGCCAGGCAATCTACCAGGGCGCGGACAAGCCGCGCCGTCGCCACTCGA
CCGCCGGCGCCCACATCAAGGCACCCTGCCTCGCGCGTTTCGGTGATGACGGTGAAAACCTCTGACACAT
GCAGCTCCCGGAGACGGTCACAGCTTGTCTGTAAGCGGATGCCGGGAGCAGACAAGCCCGTCAGGGCGCG
TCAGCGGGTGTTGGCGGGTGTCGGGGCGCAGCCATGACCCAGTCACGTAGCGATAGCGGAGTGTATACTG
GCTTAACTATGCGGCATCAGAGCAGATTGTACTGAGAGTGCACCATATGCGGTGTGAAATACCGCACAGA
TGCGTAAGGAGAAAATACCGCATCAGGCGCTCTTCCGCTTCCTCGCTCACTGACTCGCTGCGCTCGGTCG
TTCGGCTGCGGCGAGCGGTATCAGCTCACTCAAAGGCGGTAATACGGTTATCCACAGAATCAGGGGATAA
CGCAGGAAAGAACATGTGAGCAAAAGGCCAGCAAAAGGCCAGGAACCGTAAAAAGGCCGCGTTGCTGGCG
TTTTTCCATAGGCTCCGCCCCCCTGACGAGCATCACAAAAATCGACGCTCAAGTCAGAGGTGGCGAAACC
CGACAGGACTATAAAGATACCAGGCGTTTCCCCCTGGAAGCTCCCTCGTGCGCTCTCCTGTTCCGACCCT
GCCGCTTACCGGATACCTGTCCGCCTTTCTCCCTTCGGGAAGCGTGGCGCTTTCTCATAGCTCACGCTGT
AGGTATCTCAGTTCGGTGTAGGTCGTTCGCTCCAAGCTGGGCTGTGTGCACGAACCCCCCGTTCAGCCCG
ACCGCTGCGCCTTATCCGGTAACTATCGTCTTGAGTCCAACCCGGTAAGACACGACTTATCGCCACTGGC
AGCAGCCACTGGTAACAGGATTAGCAGAGCGAGGTATGTAGGCGGTGCTACAGAGTTCTTGAAGTGGTGG
CCTAACTACGGCTACACTAGAAGGACAGTATTTGGTATCTGCGCTCTGCTGAAGCCAGTTACCTTCGGAA
AAAGAGTTGGTAGCTCTTGATCCGGCAAACAAACCACCGCTGGTAGCGGTGGTTTTTTTGTTTGCAAGCA
GCAGATTACGCGCAGAAAAAAAGGATCTCAAGAAGATCCTTTGATCTTTTCTACGGGGTCTGACGCTCAG
TGGAACGAAAACTCACGTTAAGGGATTTTGGTCATGCATGATATATCTCCCAATTTGTGTAGGGCTTATT
ATGCACGCTTAAAAATAATAAAAGCAGACTTGACCTGATAGTTTGGCTGTGAGCAATTATGTGCTTAGTG
CATCTAATCGCTTGAGTTAACGCCGGCGAAGCGGCGTCGGCTTGAACGAATTTCTAGCTAGACATTATTT
GCCGACTACCTTGGTGATCTCGCCTTTCACGTAGTGGACAAATTCTTCCAACTGATCTGCGCGCGAGGCC
AAGCGATCTTCTTCTTGTCCAAGATAAGCCTGTCTAGCTTCAAGTATGACGGGCTGATACTGGGCCGGCA
GGCGCTCCATTGCCCAGTCGGCAGCGACATCCTTCGGCGCGATTTTGCCGGTTACTGCGCTGTACCAAAT
GCGGGACAACGTAAGCACTACATTTCGCTCATCGCCAGCCCAGTCGGGCGGCGAGTTCCATAGCGTTAAG
GTTTCATTTAGCGCCTCAAATAGATCCTGTTCAGGAACCGGATCAAAGAGTTCCTCCGCCGCTGGACCTA
CCAAGGCAACGCTATGTTCTCTTGCTTTTGTCAGCAAGATAGCCAGATCAATGTCGATCGTGGCTGGCTC
GAAGATACCTGCAAGAATGTCATTGCGCTGCCATTCTCCAAATTGCAGTTCGCGCTTAGCTGGATAACGC
CACGGAATGATGTCGTCGTGCACAACAATGGTGACTTCTACAGCGCGGAGAATCTCGCTCTCTCCAGGGG
AAGCCGAAGTTTCCAAAAGGTCGTTGATCAAAGCTCGCCGCGTTGTTTCATCAAGCCTTACGGTCACCGT
AACCAGCAAATCAATATCACTGTGTGGCTTCAGGCCGCCATCCACTGCGGAGCCGTACAAATGTACGGCC
AGCAACGTCGGTTCGAGATGGCGCTCGATGACGCCAACTACCTCTGATAGTTGAGTCGATACTTCGGCGA
TCACCGCTTCCCCCATGATGTTTAACTTTGTTTTAGGGCGACTGCCCTGCTGCGTAACATCGTTGCTGCT
CCATAACATCAAACATCGACCCACGGCGTAACGCGCTTGCTGCTTGGATGCCCGAGGCATAGACTGTACC
CCAAAAAAACATGTCATAACAAGAAGCCATGAAAACCGCCACTGCGCCGTTACCACCGCTGCGTTCGGTC
AAGGTTCTGGACCAGTTGCGTGACGGCAGTTACGCTACTTGCATTACAGCTTACGAACCGAACGAGGCTT
ATGTCCACTGGGTTCGTGCCCGAAT
Features (pLannotate 1.2.2; 23 found; start..end, strand, type, name):
    239..263     +  misc_feature   LB T-DNA repeat: left border repeat from nopaline C58 T-DNA
    356..608     -  terminator     NOS terminator: nopaline synthase terminator and poly(A) signal
    651..1442    -  CDS            neo: KKA2_KLEPN - Also known as kan, nptII. Experimental evidence at protein level: Swiss-Prot protein existence level 1. Resistance to kanamycin, neomycin, paromomycin, ribostamycin, butirosin and gentamicin B. From Klebsiella pneumoniae.
   1476..1655    -  promoter       NOS promoter: nopaline synthase promoter
   1745..1766    +  misc_feature   MCS (fragment): pUC18/19 multiple cloning site
   1828..1848    +  protein_bind   attB4: mutant version of attB; core recombination site for the Gateway® BP reaction BP Clonase™
   3836..3856    +  protein_bind   attB1: mutant version of attB; core recombination site for the Gateway® BP reaction BP Clonase™
   3910..4617    +  CDS            mCherry: mCherry is a basic (constitutively fluorescent) red fluorescent protein published in 2004, derived from Discosoma sp.. It is reported to be a very rapidly-maturing monomer with low acid sensitivity.
   4618..6426    +  CDS            uidA: BGLR_ECOLI - Also known as gurA, gusA. Experimental evidence at protein level: Swiss-Prot protein existence level 1. From Escherichia coli (strain K12).
   6434..6454    -  protein_bind   attB2: mutant version of attB; core recombination site for the Gateway® BP reaction BP Clonase™
   6522..6681    +  polyA_signal   CaMV poly(A) signal (fragment): cauliflower mosaic virus polyadenylation signal
   6710..6750    +  CDS            lacZα (fragment): LacZα fragment of β-galactosidase; lacZ fragment
   6819..6843    +  misc_feature   RB T-DNA repeat: right border repeat from nopaline C58 T-DNA
   7182..7583    +  CDS            Y4CG_SINFN (fragment): Protein inferred from homology: Swiss-Prot protein existence level 3. From Sinorhizobium fredii (strain NBRC 101917 / NGR234).
   8143..8772    +  CDS            pVS1 StaA: stability protein from the Pseudomonas plasmid pVS1 (Heeb et al., 2000)
   9205..10273   +  CDS            pVS1 RepA (fragment): replication protein from the Pseudomonas plasmid pVS1 (Heeb et al., 2000)
  10339..10533   +  rep_origin     pVS1 oriV: origin of replication for the Pseudomonas plasmid pVS1 (Heeb et al., 2000)
  10736..10775   +  CDS            rop (fragment): Rop protein, which maintains plasmids at low copy number; rop
  10877..11017   +  misc_feature   bom: basis of mobility region from pBR322
  11203..11791   -  rep_origin     ori: high-copy-number ColE1/pMB1/pBR322/pUC origin of replication
  12035..12822   -  CDS            SmR (fragment): aminoglycoside adenylyltransferase (Murphy, 1985); aadA; confers resistance to spectinomycin and streptomycin
  12833..12889   -  CDS            GmR (fragment): gentamycin acetyltransferase; aacC1; confers resistance to gentamycin
  12979..1       +  CDS            int (fragment) (across the origin): INT2_ECOLX - Protein inferred from homology: Swiss-Prot protein existence level 3. Putative integrase believed to be involved in the insertion of antibiotic resistance genes into plasmids and transposons. From Escherichia coli.
