[The description below was written by a language model from this plasmid's Addgene catalogue record and pLannotate feature annotations shown in this document.]
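Description:
pCMU-NUCr is a plant expression binary vector of about 13.1 kb, built on the pKm43GW MultiSite Gateway destination backbone and designed for Agrobacterium-mediated delivery of a T-DNA into plant cells. The backbone outside the T-DNA borders carries two replication systems. A high-copy ColE1/pMB1-type origin with the pBR322 bom site supports propagation in E. coli. The pVS1 oriV, together with the RepA and StaA functions, provides replication and stable maintenance in Agrobacterium. Bacterial selection is by spectinomycin through the aadA (SmR) gene. Short annotated fragments of a gentamicin resistance gene, an integron integrase, rop and lacZα appear to be cloning remnants rather than functional elements.

Between the nopaline-type left and right border repeats sit two cassettes. Near the left border, an nptII (neo) gene lies between the NOS promoter and the NOS terminator, giving kanamycin selection of transformed plant tissue. The reporter cassette was assembled by Gateway recombination. The roughly 2 kb segment between attB4 and attB1 is not annotated in the feature table but corresponds in position to the AtUBQ10 (Arabidopsis ubiquitin 10) promoter named in the record. It is followed, between attB1 and attB2, by mCherry fused directly to E. coli uidA (GUS), and then by a CaMV polyadenylation signal. The nuclear localisation signal is not annotated separately, though a short unannotated stretch precedes mCherry. GUS adds bulk to the fusion, which generally limits passive diffusion out of the nucleus.

The construct serves as a constitutively expressed red fluorescent marker for nuclei. It belongs to a set of organelle, membrane and cytoskeleton markers developed for live-cell imaging in Medicago truncatula, including studies of arbuscular mycorrhizal symbiosis.
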