Addgene plasmid #61168: pCMU-NUCr
Purpose: Fluorescent reporter for nucleus NLS-mCherry-GUS expressed under AtUBQ10 promoter
Depositing lab: Maria Harrison. Depositing organization: Boyce Thompson Institute for Plant Research, Inc. Publication: A set of fluorescent protein-based markers expressed from constitutive and arbuscular mycorrhiza-inducible promoters to label organelles, membranes and cytoskeletal elements in Medicago truncatula. Ivanov S, Harrison MJ. Plant J. 2014 Oct 20. doi: 10.1111/tpj.12706. PubMed 25329881.
Backbone
  Vector backbone: pKm43GW
  Vector type: Plant Expression
Growth in bacteria
  Bacterial resistance: Spectinomycin, 50 μg/mL
  Growth temperature: 37°C
  Growth strain: DH5alpha
  Copy number: High Copy
Gene/Insert
  Gene/Insert name: NLS-mCherry-GUS
  Promoter: AtUBQ10
  Cloning method: Gateway Cloning
  Sequencing primers: 5′ ATGCAGCCTTCTCTTAAACG
Terms and licenses: Academic/Nonprofit Terms; Industry Terms: Not Available to Industry
How to cite: pCMU-NUCr was a gift from Maria Harrison (Addgene plasmid # 61168 ; http://n2t.net/addgene:61168 ; RRID:Addgene_61168)
