>Addgene plasmid #61168 | pCMU-NUCr | addgene partial sequence | sequence record 105819 | Mombaerts mRFPup 5'-GTGGCCGTTCACGGAGCCCTCCATG-3'
CCTTGATGATGGCCATGTTATCCTCCTCGCCCTTGCTCACCATAGGTTGAGAAGATGGCTCTATTTTCAT
GCGTTTAAGAGAAGGCTGCATGAAGCCTGCTTTTTTGTACAAACTTGCCTGTTAATCAGAAAAACTCAGA
TTAATCGACAAATTCGATCGCACAAACTAGAAACTAACACCAGATCTAGATAGAAATCACAAATCGAAGA
GTAATTATTCGACAAAACTCAAATTATTTGAACAAATCGGATGATATCTATGAAACCCTAATCGAGAATT
AAGATGATATCTAACGATCAAACCCAGAAAATCGTCTTCGATCTAAGATTAACAGAATCTAAACCAAAGA
ACATATACGAAATTGGGATCGAACGAAAACAAAATCGAAGATTTTGAGAGAATAAGGAACACAGAAATTT
ACCTTGATCACGGTAGAGAGAATTGAGAGAAAGTTTTTAAGATTTTGAGAAATTGAAATCTGAATTGTGA
AGAAGAAGAGCTCTTTGGGTATTGTTTTATAGAAGAAGAAGAAGAAAAGACGAGGACGACTAGGTCACGA
GAAAGCTAAGGCGGTGAAGCAATAGCTAATAATAAAATGACACGTGTATTGAGCGTTGTTTACACGCAAA
GTTGTTTTTGGCTAATTGCCTTATTTTTAGGTTGAGGAAAAGTATTTGTGCTTTGAGTTGATAAACACGA
CTCGTGTGTGCCGGCTGCAACCACTTTGACGCCGTTTATTACTGACTCGTCGACAACCACAATTTCTAAC
GGTCGTCATAAGATCCAGCCGTTGAGATTTAACGATCGTTACGATTTATATTTTTTTAGC
