>Addgene plasmid #61168 | pCMU-NUCr | addgene partial sequence | sequence record 105823 | EgusA-R 5'-gacccacactttgccgtaat-3'
CGCTGGCCTGCCCAACCTTTCGGTATAAAGACTTCGCGCTGATACCAGACGTTGCCCGCATAATTACGAA
TATCTGCATCGGCGAACTGATCGTTAAAACTGCCTGGCACAGCAATTGCCCGGCTTTCTTGTAACGCGCT
TTCCCACCAACGCTGATCAATTCCACAGTTTTCGCGATCCAGACTGAATGCCCACAGGCCGTCGAGTTTT
TTGATTTCACGGGTTGGGGTTTCTACAGGACGTAACATCTTGTACAGCTCGTCCATGCCGCCGGTGGAGT
GGCGGCCCTCGGCGCGTTCGTACTGTTCCACGATGGTGTAGTCCTCGTTGTGGGAGGTGATGTCCAACTT
GATGTTGACGTTGTAGGCGCCGGGCAGCTGCACGGGCTTCTTGGCCTTGTAGGTGGTCTTGACCTCAGCG
TCGTAGTGGCCGCCGTCCTTCAGCTTCAGCCTCTGCTTGATCTCGCCCTTCAGGGCGCCGTCCTCGGGGT
ACATCCGCTCGGAGGAGGCCTCCCAGCCCATGGTCTTCTTCTGCATTACGGGGCCGTCGGAGGGGAAGTT
GGTGCCGCGCAGCTTCACCTTGTAGATGAACTCGCCGTCCTGCAGGGAGGAGTCCTGGGTCACGGTCACC
ACGCCGCCGTCCTCGAAGTTCATCACGCGCTCCCACTTGAAGCCCTCGGGGAAGGACAGCTTCAAGTAGT
CGGGGATGTCGGCGGGGTGCTTCACGTAGGCCTTGGAGCCGTACATGAACTGAGGGGACAGGAT
